Addgene plasmid #229434: sgMARK2-R-1
Purpose: knockout of MARK2
Depositing lab: Christopher Vakoc. Depositing organization: Cold Spring Harbor Laboratory. Publication: MARK2/MARK3 kinases are catalytic co-dependencies of YAP/TAZ in human cancer. Klingbeil O, Skopelitis D, Tonelli C, Yoshimoto T, Alpsoy A, Panepinto MC, Minicozzi F, Merrill JR, Cafiero AM, Aggarwal D, Russo S, Ha T, Demerdash OE, Wee TL, Spector DL, Lyons SK, Tuveson DA, Cifani P, Vakoc CR. Cancer Discov. 2024 Jul 26. doi: 10.1158/2159-8290.CD-23-1529. PubMed 39058094.
Backbone
  Vector backbone: LentiVi
  Vector type: Mammalian Expression, Lentiviral, CRISPR
  Selectable markers: Blasticidin ; GFP-P2A-BlastR
Growth in bacteria
  Bacterial resistance: Ampicillin, 100 μg/mL
  Growth temperature: 37°C
  Growth strain: NEB Stable
  Copy number: High Copy
Gene/Insert
  Gene/Insert name: sgMARK2-R-1
  gRNA/shRNA sequence: AGCTGCGGGAACGGGTACTG;TTGCGGTCAGGTCACGCCGC
  Species: H. sapiens (human)
  Entrez Gene: MARK2 (a.k.a. EMK-1, EMK1, PAR-1, Par-1b, Par1b)
  Promoter: hU6;bU6;EFS
  Cloning method: Gibson Cloning
Terms and licenses: Academic/Nonprofit Terms; Industry Terms: Not Available to Industry
How to cite: sgMARK2-R-1 was a gift from Christopher Vakoc (Addgene plasmid # 229434 ; http://n2t.net/addgene:229434 ; RRID:Addgene_229434)
