[The description below was written by a language model from this plasmid's Addgene catalogue record and pLannotate feature annotations shown in this document.]
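Description:
sgMARK2-R-1 is a lentiviral CRISPR guide-RNA plasmid built on the LentiVi backbone for knocking out human MARK2 (also known as PAR-1b/EMK1). It carries two guide RNAs against MARK2 in tandem. According to the record, one is driven by a human U6 promoter and the other by a bovine U6 promoter. The feature table annotates the human U6 promoter followed by two separate S. pyogenes tracrRNA-derived scaffold fragments, which fits two sgRNA cassettes. The bovine U6 promoter is not itself annotated but would lie between the two scaffolds. Using two different Pol III promoters reduces repeated sequence within the viral genome. No Cas9 coding sequence is annotated, so the nuclease has to be supplied separately, for example from a Cas9-expressing cell line.

Downstream of a cPPT/CTS element, an EFS (EF-1α core) promoter expresses EGFP linked through a P2A peptide to the blasticidin S deaminase gene. Transduced cells can therefore be tracked by fluorescence or selected with blasticidin, and a WPRE boosts expression of this transcript. The viral framework is third-generation in style. An RSV promoter fused to a truncated 5' LTR drives genomic RNA production, followed by the HIV-1 Ψ packaging signal, the RRE and a self-inactivating ΔU3 3' LTR, so packaging functions must be provided in trans. In bacteria the plasmid is maintained through a high-copy ColE1/pUC origin with ampicillin resistance. The backbone also retains f1 and SV40 origins and an SV40 polyadenylation signal. The construct was made for a study of MARK2/MARK3 kinase dependency in YAP/TAZ-driven human cancers.
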