Features (pLannotate 1.2.2; 29 found; start..end, strand, type, name):
      5..231     +  promoter       RSV promoter: Rous sarcoma virus enhancer/promoter
    232..412     +  LTR            5' LTR (truncated): truncated 5' long terminal repeat (LTR) from HIV-1
    459..584     +  misc_feature   HIV-1 Ψ: packaging signal of human immunodeficiency virus type 1
    568..931     +  CDS            HIV-1 gag (fragment): gag protein from human immunodeficiency virus 1; gag
   1077..1310    +  misc_feature   RRE: The Rev response element (RRE) of HIV-1 allows for Rev-dependent mRNA export from the nucleus to the cytoplasm.
   1687..1713    +  CDS            Rev (fragment): human immunodeficiency virus 1 (HIV-1) Rev protein; rev; enhances nuclear export of unspliced and incompletely spliced viral mRNAs
   1717..1957    +  promoter       U6 promoter: RNA polymerase III promoter for human U6 snRNA
   2010..2048    +  misc_RNA       tracrRNA (fragment): trans-activating CRISPR RNA for the Streptococcus pyogenes CRISPR/Cas9 system
   2420..2463    +  misc_RNA       tracrRNA (fragment): trans-activating CRISPR RNA for the Streptococcus pyogenes CRISPR/Cas9 system
   2546..2663    +  misc_feature   cPPT/CTS: central polypurine tract and central termination sequence of HIV-1
   2732..2943    +  promoter       EF-1α core promoter: core promoter for human elongation factor EF-1α
   2996..3712    +  CDS            EGFP: EGFP is a basic (constitutively fluorescent) green fluorescent protein published in 1996, derived from Aequorea victoria. It is reported to be a rapidly-maturing weak dimer with moderate acid sensitivity.
   3785..4204    +  CDS            bsr: BSR_BACCE - Experimental evidence at protein level: Swiss-Prot protein existence level 1. Catalyzes the deamination of the cytosine moiety of the antibiotics blasticidin S, cytomycin and acetylblasticidin S. From Bacillus cereus.
   4228..4816    +  misc_feature   WPRE: woodchuck hepatitis virus posttranscriptional regulatory element
   4867..4886    +  misc_feature   cPPT/CTS (fragment): central polypurine tract and central termination sequence of HIV-1
   4888..5121    +  LTR            3' LTR (ΔU3): self-inactivating 3' long terminal repeat (LTR) from HIV-1
   5199..5320    +  polyA_signal   SV40 poly(A) signal: SV40 polyadenylation signal
   5360..5495    +  rep_origin     SV40 ori: SV40 origin of replication
   5516..5534    -  promoter       T7 promoter: promoter for bacteriophage T7 RNA polymerase
   5542..5697    +  CDS            lacZα (fragment): LacZα fragment of β-galactosidase; lacZ fragment
   5702..6130    +  rep_origin     f1 ori (sequence partly withheld): f1 bacteriophage origin of replication; arrow indicates direction of (+) strand synthesis
   6183..6287    +  promoter       AmpR promoter: bla
   6288..7148    +  CDS            AmpR: β-lactamase; bla; confers resistance to ampicillin, carbenicillin, and related antibiotics
   7319..7907    +  rep_origin     ori: high-copy-number ColE1/pMB1/pBR322/pUC origin of replication
   8090..8182    +  CDS            lacI (fragment): lac repressor; lacI; The lac repressor binds to the lac operator to inhibit transcription in E. coli. This inhibition can be relieved by adding lactose or isopropyl-β-D-thiogalactopyranoside (IPTG).
   8195..8216    +  protein_bind   CAP binding site: CAP binding activates transcription in the presence of cAMP. E. coli catabolite activator protein
   8231..8261    +  promoter       lac promoter: promoter for the E. coli lac operon
   8269..8285    +  protein_bind   lac operator: The lac repressor binds to the lac operator to inhibit transcription in E. coli. This inhibition can be relieved by adding lactose or isopropyl-β-D-thiogalactopyranoside (IPTG). lac repressor encoded by lacI
   8330..8348    +  promoter       T3 promoter: promoter for bacteriophage T3 RNA polymerase
>Addgene plasmid #229434 | sgMARK2-R-1 | addgene full sequence | sequence record 456438 | Addgene NGS Result
TTAATGTAGTCTTATGCAATACTCTTGTAGTCTTGCAACATGGTAACGATGAGTTAGCAACATGCCTTAC
AAGGAGAGAAAAAGCACCGTGCATGCCGATTGGTGGAAGTAAGGTGGTACGATCGTGCCTTATTAGGAAG
GCAACAGACGGGTCTGACATGGATTGGACGAACCACTGAATTGCCGCATTGCAGAGATATTGTATTTAAG
TGCCTAGCTCGATACATAAACGGGTCTCTCTGGTTAGACCAGATCTGAGCCTGGGAGCTCTCTGGCTAAC
TAGGGAACCCACTGCTTAAGCCTCAATAAAGCTTGCCTTGAGTGCTTCAAGTAGTGTGTGCCCGTCTGTT
GTGTGACTCTGGTAACTAGAGATCCCTCAGACCCTTTTAGTCAGTGTGGAAAATCTCTAGCAGTGGCGCC
CGAACAGGGACTTGAAAGCGAAAGGGAAACCAGAGGAGCTCTCTCGACGCAGGACTCGGCTTGCTGAAGC
GCGCACGGCAAGAGGCGAGGGGCGGCGACTGGTGAGTACGCCAAAAATTTTGACTAGCGGAGGCTAGAAG
GAGAGAGATGGGTGCGAGAGCGTCAGTATTAAGCGGGGGAGAATTAGATCGCGATGGGAAAAAATTCGGT
TAAGGCCAGGGGGAAAGAAAAAATATAAATTAAAACATATAGTATGGGCAAGCAGGGAGCTAGAACGATT
CGCAGTTAATCCTGGCCTGTTAGAAACATCAGAAGGCTGTAGACAAATACTGGGACAGCTACAACCATCC
CTTCAGACAGGATCAGAAGAACTTAGATCATTATATAATACAGTAGCAACCCTCTATTGTGTGCATCAAA
GGATAGAGATAAAAGACACCAAGGAAGCTTTAGACAAGATAGAGGAAGAGCAAAACAAAAGTAAGACCAC
CGCACAGCAAGCGGCCGCTGATCTTCAGACCTGGAGGAGGAGATATGAGGGACAATTGGAGAAGTGAATT
ATATAAATATAAAGTAGTAAAAATTGAACCATTAGGAGTAGCACCCACCAAGGCAAAGAGAAGAGTGGTG
CAGAGAGAAAAAAGAGCAGTGGGAATAGGAGCTTTGTTCCTTGGGTTCTTGGGAGCAGCAGGAAGCACTA
TGGGCGCAGCGTCAATGACGCTGACGGTACAGGCCAGACAATTATTGTCTGGTATAGTGCAGCAGCAGAA
CAATTTGCTGAGGGCTATTGAGGCGCAACAGCATCTGTTGCAACTCACAGTCTGGGGCATCAAGCAGCTC
CAGGCAAGAATCCTGGCTGTGGAAAGATACCTAAAGGATCAACAGCTCCTGGGGATTTGGGGTTGCTCTG
GAAAACTCATTTGCACCACTGCTGTGCCTTGGAATGCTAGTTGGAGTAATAAATCTCTGGAACAGATTTG
GAATCACACGACCTGGATGGAGTGGGACAGAGAAATTAACAATTACACAAGCTTAATACACTCCTTAATT
GAAGAATCGCAAAACCAGCAAGAAAAGAATGAACAAGAATTATTGGAATTAGATAAATGGGCAAGTTTGT
GGAATTGGTTTAACATAACAAATTGGCTGTGGTATATAAAATTATTCATAATGATAGTAGGAGGCTTGGT
AGGTTTAAGAATAGTTTTTGCTGTACTTTCTATAGTGAATAGAGTTAGGCAGGGATATTCACCATTATCG
TTTCAGACCCACCTCCCAACCCCGAGGGGACCCAGAGAGGGCCTATTTCCCATGATTCCTTCATATTTGC
ATATACGATACAAGGCTGTTAGAGAGATAATTAGAATTAATTTGACTGTAAACACAAAGATATTAGTACA
AAATACGTGACGTAGAAAGTAATAATTTCTTGGGTAGTTTGCAGTTTTAAAATTATGTTTTAAAATGGAC
TATCATATGCTTACCGTAACTTGAAAGTATTTCGATTTCTTGGCTTTATATATCTTGTGGAAAGGACGAA
ACACCGAGCTGCGGGAACGGGTACTGGTTTCAGAGCTATGCACAAGAGTGCATAGCAAGTTGAAATAAGG
CTAGTCCGTTATCAACTTTGCTGGAAACAGCAAAGTGGCACCGAGTCGGTGCTTTTTTTGCGTGACCGAG
CTTGTCTGCCCGCGCAGTCCACTAGACAGACGCGCAGAGGTCGGGCGGGCCTAGGGCCAATTTCCCATGG
TTCCCTTCATTTGCATATATGATGTAATAAGGTTATGGAGACTATTAAACTTAGCCCTAATCAAACTATA
TGATGATAATGTGTGTGGTACAAAAGGTCATAACTTATTATATACTTTGAAACTTAAAAAAGGGTTACAG
TTTAGTCACCATAACTGTAAAATTTTTTCTATTCTTAGCTTTATATAGTTCTTGAGAGGCCATGTTTATC
GTTGCGGTCAGGTCACGCCGCGTTTAAGAGCTATGCTGGAAACAGCATAGCAAGTTTAAATAAGGCTAGT
CCGTTATCAACTTTGCTGGAAACAGCAAAGTGGCACCGAGTCGGTGCTTTTTTTGAATTCTAGATCTTGA
GACAAATGGCAGTATTCATCCACAATTTTAAAAGAAAAGGGGGGATTGGGGGGTACAGTGCAGGGGAAAG
AATAGTAGACATAATAGCAACAGACATACAAACTAAAGAATTACAAAAACAAATTACAAAAATTCAAAAT
TTTCGGGTTTATTACAGGGACAGCAGAGATCCACTTTGGCGCCGGCTCGAGTGGCTCCGGTGCCCGTCAG
TGGGCAGAGCGCACATCGCCCACAGTCCCCGAGAAGTTGGGGGGAGGGGTCGGCAATTGAACCGGTGCCT
AGAGAAGGTGGCGCGGGGTAAACTGGGAAAGTGATGTCGTGTACTGGCTCCGCCTTTTTCCCGAGGGTGG
GGGAGAACCGTATATAAGTGCAGTAGTCGCCGTGAACGTTCTTTTTCGCAACGGGTTTGCCGCCAGAACA
CAGGTGTCGTGACGCGGGATCCGCCACCATGGATTACAAAGACGATGACGATAAGATGGTGAGCAAGGGC
GAGGAGCTGTTCACCGGGGTGGTGCCCATCCTGGTCGAGCTGGACGGCGACGTAAACGGCCACAAGTTCA
GCGTGTCCGGCGAGGGCGAGGGCGATGCCACCTACGGCAAGCTGACCCTGAAGTTCATCTGCACCACCGG
CAAGCTGCCCGTGCCCTGGCCCACCCTCGTGACCACCCTGACCTACGGCGTGCAGTGCTTCAGCCGCTAC
CCCGACCACATGAAGCAGCACGACTTCTTCAAGTCCGCCATGCCCGAAGGCTACGTCCAGGAGCGCACCA
TCTTCTTCAAGGACGACGGCAACTACAAGACCCGCGCCGAGGTGAAGTTCGAGGGCGACACCCTGGTGAA
CCGCATCGAGCTGAAGGGCATCGACTTCAAGGAGGACGGCAACATCCTGGGGCACAAGCTGGAGTACAAC
TACAACAGCCACAACGTCTATATCATGGCCGACAAGCAGAAGAACGGCATCAAGGTGAACTTCAAGATCC
GCCACAACATCGAGGACGGCAGCGTGCAGCTCGCCGACCACTACCAGCAGAACACCCCCATCGGCGACGG
CCCCGTGCTGCTGCCCGACAACCACTACCTGAGCACCCAGTCCGCCCTGAGCAAAGACCCCAACGAGAAG
CGCGATCACATGGTCCTGCTGGAGTTCGTGACCGCCGCCGGGATCACTCTCGGCATGGACGAGCTGTACA
AGGCTAGCGGCAGCGGCGCCACCAACTTCAGCCTGCTGAAGCAGGCCGGCGACGTGGAGGAGAACCCCGG
CCCCATGAAGACCTTCAACATCTCTCAGCAGGACCTTGAGCTGGTGGAAGTTGCCACTGAGAAAATCACC
ATGCTCTATGAGGACAACAAGCACCATGTTGGTGCTGCCATCAGGACCAAGACAGGAGAAATCATCTCTG
CTGTCCACATTGAAGCCTACATTGGCAGGGTCACTGTGTGTGCAGAGGCCATTGCCATTGGGTCTGCAGT
CTCCAATGGGCAGAAGGACTTTGACACCATTGTGGCTGTGAGGCACCCCTACAGTGATGAGGTGGACAGG
TCCATCAGAGTGGTGTCCCCCTGTGGCATGTGCAGGGAGCTCATCTCAGACTATGCCCCTGATTGCTTTG
TTCTGATTGAGATGAATGGCAAGCTGGTCAAGACAACCATTGAGGAGCTGATTCCACTGAAATACACCAG
AAACTAAAAGTAGCGCGTTAAGTCGACAATCAACCTCTGGATTACAAAATTTGTGAAAGATTGACTGGTA
TTCTTAACTATGTTGCTCCTTTTACGCTATGTGGATACGCTGCTTTAATGCCTTTGTATCATGCTATTGC
TTCCCGTATGGCTTTCATTTTCTCCTCCTTGTATAAATCCTGGTTGCTGTCTCTTTATGAGGAGTTGTGG
CCCGTTGTCAGGCAACGTGGCGTGGTGTGCACTGTGTTTGCTGACGCAACCCCCACTGGTTGGGGCATTG
CCACCACCTGTCAGCTCCTTTCCGGGACTTTCGCTTTCCCCCTCCCTATTGCCACGGCGGAACTCATCGC
CGCCTGCCTTGCCCGCTGCTGGACAGGGGCTCGGCTGTTGGGCACTGACAATTCCGTGGTGTTGTCGGGG
AAATCATCGTCCTTTCCTTGGCTGCTCGCCTGTGTTGCCACCTGGATTCTGCGCGGGACGTCCTTCTGCT
ACGTCCCTTCGGCCCTCAATCCAGCGGACCTTCCTTCCCGCGGCCTGCTGCCGGCTCTGCGGCCTCTTCC
GCGTCTTCGCCTTCGCCCTCAGACGAGTCGGATCTCCCTTTGGGCCGCCTCCCCGCGTCGACTTTAAGAC
CAATGACTTACAAGGCAGCTGTAGATCTTAGCCACTTTTTAAAAGAAAAGGGGGGACTGGAAGGGCTAAT
TCACTCCCAACGAAGACAAGATCTGCTTTTTGCTTGTACTGGGTCTCTCTGGTTAGACCAGATCTGAGCC
TGGGAGCTCTCTGGCTAACTAGGGAACCCACTGCTTAAGCCTCAATAAAGCTTGCCTTGAGTGCTTCAAG
TAGTGTGTGCCCGTCTGTTGTGTGACTCTGGTAACTAGAGATCCCTCAGACCCTTTTAGTCAGTGTGGAA
AATCTCTAGCAGTACGTATAGTAGTTCATGTCATCTTATTATTCAGTATTTATAACTTGCAAAGAAATGA
ATATCAGAGAGTGAGAGGAACTTGTTTATTGCAGCTTATAATGGTTACAAATAAAGCAATAGCATCACAA
ATTTCACAAATAAAGCATTTTTTTCACTGCATTCTAGTTGTGGTTTGTCCAAACTCATCAATGTATCTTA
TCATGTCTGGCTCTAGCTATCCCGCCCCTAACTCCGCCCATCCCGCCCCTAACTCCGCCCAGTTCCGCCC
ATTCTCCGCCCCATGGCTGACTAATTTTTTTTATTTATGCAGAGGCCGAGGCCGCCTCGGCCTCTGAGCT
ATTCCAGAAGTAGTGAGGAGGCTTTTTTGGAGGCCTAGGGACGTACCCAATTCGCCCTATAGTGAGTCGT
ATTACGCGCGCTCACTGGCCGTCGTTTTACAACGTCGTGACTGGGAAAACCCTGGCGTTACCCAACTTAA
TCGCCTTGCAGCACATCCCCCTTTCGCCAGCTGGCGTAATAGCGAAGAGGCCCGCACCGATCGCCCTTCC
CAACAGTTGCGCAGCCTGAATGGCGAATGGG
[124 nt withheld, positions 5702-5825]
C
[91 nt withheld, positions 5827-5917]
A
[49 nt withheld, positions 5919-5967]
CCTTTGACGTTGGAGTCCACGTTCTTT
[37 nt withheld, positions 5995-6031]
ACCCTATCTCGGTCTATTCTTTTGATTTATAAGGGATTTTGCCGATTTCGGCCTATTGGTTAAAAAATGA
GCTGATTTAACAAAAATTTAACGCGAATTTTAACAAAATATTAACGCTTACAATTTAGGTGGCACTTTTC
GGGGAAATGTGCGCGGAACCCCTATTTGTTTATTTTTCTAAATACATTCAAATATGTATCCGCTCATGAG
ACAATAACCCTGATAAATGCTTCAATAATATTGAAAAAGGAAGAGTATGAGTATTCAACATTTCCGTGTC
GCCCTTATTCCCTTTTTTGCGGCATTTTGCCTTCCTGTTTTTGCTCACCCAGAAACGCTGGTGAAAGTAA
AAGATGCTGAAGATCAGTTGGGTGCACGAGTGGGTTACATCGAACTGGATCTCAACAGCGGTAAGATCCT
TGAGAGTTTTCGCCCCGAAGAACGTTTTCCAATGATGAGCACTTTTAAAGTTCTGCTATGTGGCGCGGTA
TTATCCCGTATTGACGCCGGGCAAGAGCAACTCGGTCGCCGCATACACTATTCTCAGAATGACTTGGTTG
AGTACTCACCAGTCACAGAAAAGCATCTTACGGATGGCATGACAGTAAGAGAATTATGCAGTGCTGCCAT
AACCATGAGTGATAACACTGCGGCCAACTTACTTCTGACAACGATCGGAGGACCGAAGGAGCTAACCGCT
TTTTTGCACAACATGGGGGATCATGTAACTCGCCTTGATCGTTGGGAACCGGAGCTGAATGAAGCCATAC
CAAACGACGAGCGTGACACCACGATGCCTGTAGCAATGGCAACAACGTTGCGCAAACTATTAACTGGCGA
ACTACTTACTCTAGCTTCCCGGCAACAATTAATAGACTGGATGGAGGCGGATAAAGTTGCAGGACCACTT
CTGCGCTCGGCCCTTCCGGCTGGCTGGTTTATTGCTGATAAATCTGGAGCCGGTGAGCGTGGGTCTCGCG
GTATCATTGCAGCACTGGGGCCAGATGGTAAGCCCTCCCGTATCGTAGTTATCTACACGACGGGGAGTCA
GGCAACTATGGATGAACGAAATAGACAGATCGCTGAGATAGGTGCCTCACTGATTAAGCATTGGTAACTG
TCAGACCAAGTTTACTCATATATACTTTAGATTGATTTAAAACTTCATTTTTAATTTAAAAGGATCTAGG
TGAAGATCCTTTTTGATAATCTCATGACCAAAATCCCTTAACGTGAGTTTTCGTTCCACTGAGCGTCAGA
CCCCGTAGAAAAGATCAAAGGATCTTCTTGAGATCCTTTTTTTCTGCGCGTAATCTGCTGCTTGCAAACA
AAAAAACCACCGCTACCAGCGGTGGTTTGTTTGCCGGATCAAGAGCTACCAACTCTTTTTCCGAAGGTAA
CTGGCTTCAGCAGAGCGCAGATACCAAATACTGTTCTTCTAGTGTAGCCGTAGTTAGGCCACCACTTCAA
GAACTCTGTAGCACCGCCTACATACCTCGCTCTGCTAATCCTGTTACCAGTGGCTGCTGCCAGTGGCGAT
AAGTCGTGTCTTACCGGGTTGGACTCAAGACGATAGTTACCGGATAAGGCGCAGCGGTCGGGCTGAACGG
GGGGTTCGTGCACACAGCCCAGCTTGGAGCGAACGACCTACACCGAACTGAGATACCTACAGCGTGAGCT
ATGAGAAAGCGCCACGCTTCCCGAAGGGAGAAAGGCGGACAGGTATCCGGTAAGCGGCAGGGTCGGAACA
GGAGAGCGCACGAGGGAGCTTCCAGGGGGAAACGCCTGGTATCTTTATAGTCCTGTCGGGTTTCGCCACC
TCTGACTTGAGCGTCGATTTTTGTGATGCTCGTCAGGGGGGCGGAGCCTATGGAAAAACGCCAGCAACGC
GGCCTTTTTACGGTTCCTGGCCTTTTGCTGGCCTTTTGCTCACATGTTCTTTCCTGCGTTATCCCCTGAT
TCTGTGGATAACCGTATTACCGCCTTTGAGTGAGCTGATACCGCTCGCCGCAGCCGAACGACCGAGCGCA
GCGAGTCAGTGAGCGAGGAAGCGGAAGAGCGCCCAATACGCAAACCGCCTCTCCCCGCGCGTTGGCCGAT
TCATTAATGCAGCTGGCACGACAGGTTTCCCGACTGGAAAGCGGGCAGTGAGCGCAACGCAATTAATGTG
AGTTAGCTCACTCATTAGGCACCCCAGGCTTTACACTTTATGCTTCCGGCTCGTATGTTGTGTGGAATTG
TGAGCGGATAACAATTTCACACAGGAAACAGCTATGACCATGATTACGCCAAGCGCGCAATTAACCCTCA
CTAAAGGGAACAAAAGCTGGAGCTGCAAGC
